Addgene plasmid #213239: FPR1-DuET
Purpose: The DuET construct encodes the named human GPCR engineered with a cleaved hemagglutinin signal peptide, a 5' FLAG and a 3' 1D4 epitope tag optimized for expression in mammalian cells and proteomics studies.
Depositing lab: Thomas Sakmar. Depositing organization: Rockefeller University. Publication: Multiplexed selectivity screening of anti-GPCR antibodies. Dahl L, Kotliar IB, Bendes A, Dodig-Crnkovic T, Fromm S, Elofsson A, Uhlen M, Sakmar TP, Schwenk JM. Sci Adv. 2023 May 3;9(18):eadf9297. doi: 10.1126/sciadv.adf9297. Epub 2023 May 3. PubMed 37134173.
Backbone
  Vector backbone: pcDNA 3.1 (+)
  Vector type: Mammalian Expression
Growth in bacteria
  Bacterial resistance: Ampicillin, 100 μg/mL
  Growth temperature: 37°C
  Growth strain: DH5alpha
  Copy number: High Copy
Gene/Insert
  Gene/Insert name: FPR1 (alt names: Formyl peptide receptor 1; FMLP, FPR)
  Species: H. sapiens (human)
  Entrez Gene: FPR1 (a.k.a. FMLP, FPR)
  Promoter: CMV, T7
  Tag / fusion protein: FLAG (N terminal on insert); 1D4 (C terminal on insert)
  Cloning method: Gibson Cloning
Terms and licenses: Academic/Nonprofit Terms; Industry Terms: Not Available to Industry
Depositor comments: Class: A, Family: Formylpeptide. Ensembl ID: ENSG00000171051, Uniprot ID: P21462
How to cite: FPR1-DuET was a gift from Thomas Sakmar (Addgene plasmid # 213239 ; http://n2t.net/addgene:213239 ; RRID:Addgene_213239)
