[The description below was written by a language model from this plasmid's Addgene catalogue record and pLannotate feature annotations shown in this document.]
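Description:
FPR1-DuET is a mammalian expression plasmid built on the pcDNA 3.1 (+) backbone that carries human FPR1, the formyl peptide receptor 1, a class A GPCR of the formylpeptide family that binds N-formyl-methionyl peptides and mediates neutrophil chemotactic signalling. The plasmid is propagated in E. coli from a high-copy ColE1/pUC-type origin under ampicillin selection (AmpR, β-lactamase, with its own promoter), and also carries an f1 origin for single-stranded DNA production. For selection in mammalian cells, the backbone provides a neomycin/kanamycin phosphotransferase (neo) cassette driven by the SV40 enhancer/early promoter and terminated by an SV40 polyadenylation signal. Short annotated fragments (lacI, lac promoter/operator, ble, bom, a small HIV-1 LTR-like match near the CMV promoter) appear to be backbone remnants or partial homology hits rather than functional elements.

The expression cassette places the CMV immediate early enhancer and promoter upstream of the receptor coding sequence, with a T7 promoter between them that permits in vitro transcription, and a bovine growth hormone polyadenylation signal downstream. According to the catalogue record, the "DuET" design adds a cleaved hemagglutinin signal peptide and an N-terminal FLAG epitope ahead of the receptor, and a C-terminal 1D4 epitope after it. The feature table detects the FLAG tag just upstream of FPR1, but does not annotate the signal peptide or the 1D4 tag. The insert was assembled by Gibson cloning. The dual tags give independent handles at each end of the receptor for capture and detection. The construct is intended for expressing tagged FPR1 in mammalian cells for proteomics studies, and the associated work concerns multiplexed selectivity screening of anti-GPCR antibodies.
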