Features (pLannotate 1.2.2; 21 found; start..end, strand, type, name):
     98..686     +  rep_origin     ori: high-copy-number ColE1/pMB1/pBR322/pUC origin of replication
    869..961     +  CDS            lacI (fragment): lac repressor; lacI; The lac repressor binds to the lac operator to inhibit transcription in E. coli. This inhibition can be relieved by adding lactose or isopropyl-β-D-thiogalactopyranoside (IPTG).
    974..995     +  protein_bind   CAP binding site: CAP binding activates transcription in the presence of cAMP. E. coli catabolite activator protein
   1010..1040    +  promoter       lac promoter: promoter for the E. coli lac operon
   1048..1064    +  protein_bind   lac operator: The lac repressor binds to the lac operator to inhibit transcription in E. coli. This inhibition can be relieved by adding lactose or isopropyl-β-D-thiogalactopyranoside (IPTG). lac repressor encoded by lacI
   1137..1258    -  polyA_signal   SV40 poly(A) signal: SV40 polyadenylation signal
   1253..1411    -  CDS            ble (fragment): BLE_KLEPN - Experimental evidence at protein level: Swiss-Prot protein existence level 1. Binding protein with a strong affinity to the bleomycin family of antibiotics. Binds to CL990; an antimitotic-antibiotic compound. From Klebsiella pneumoniae.
   1435..2226    -  CDS            neo: KKA2_KLEPN - Also known as kan, nptII. Experimental evidence at protein level: Swiss-Prot protein existence level 1. Resistance to kanamycin, neomycin, paromomycin, ribostamycin, butirosin and gentamicin B. From Klebsiella pneumoniae.
   2293..2622    -  promoter       SV40 promoter: SV40 enhancer and early promoter
   2636..3064    -  rep_origin     f1 ori (sequence partly withheld): f1 bacteriophage origin of replication; arrow indicates direction of (+) strand synthesis
   3085..3106    -  promoter       SV40 promoter (fragment): SV40 enhancer and early promoter
   3110..3334    -  polyA_signal   bGH poly(A) signal: bovine growth hormone polyadenylation signal
   3465..4514    -  CDS            FPR1: FPR1_HUMAN - Experimental evidence at protein level: Swiss-Prot protein existence level 1. High affinity receptor for N-formyl-methionyl peptides (fMLP), which are powerful neutrophil chemotactic factors (PubMed:2161213, PubMed:2176894, PubMed:10514456, PubMed:15153520). Binding of fMLP to the receptor stimulates intracellular calcium mobilization and superoxide anion release (PubMed:2161213, PubMed:1712023, PubMed:15153520). This response is mediated via a G- protein that activates a phosphatidylinositol-calcium second messenger system (PubMed:1712023, PubMed:10514456). Receptor for TAFA4, me
   4527..4547    -  CDS            3xFLAG (fragment): three tandem FLAG® epitope tags
   4640..4658    -  promoter       T7 promoter: promoter for bacteriophage T7 RNA polymerase
   4674..4707    -  LTR            5' LTR (truncated) (fragment): truncated 5' long terminal repeat (LTR) from HIV-1
   4703..4906    -  promoter       CMV promoter: human cytomegalovirus (CMV) immediate early promoter
   4907..5286    -  enhancer       CMV enhancer: human cytomegalovirus immediate early enhancer
   5441..5493    +  misc_feature   bom (fragment): basis of mobility region from pBR322
   5552..5656    +  promoter       AmpR promoter: bla
   5657..6517    +  CDS            AmpR: β-lactamase; bla; confers resistance to ampicillin, carbenicillin, and related antibiotics
>Addgene plasmid #213239 | FPR1-DuET | addgene full sequence | sequence record 430797 | Addgene NGS Result
TGAAGATCCTTTTTGATAATCTCATGACCAAAATCCCTTAACGTGAGTTTTCGTTCCACTGAGCGTCAGA
CCCCGTAGAAAAGATCAAAGGATCTTCTTGAGATCCTTTTTTTCTGCGCGTAATCTGCTGCTTGCAAACA
AAAAAACCACCGCTACCAGCGGTGGTTTGTTTGCCGGATCAAGAGCTACCAACTCTTTTTCCGAAGGTAA
CTGGCTTCAGCAGAGCGCAGATACCAAATACCGTTCTTCTAGTGTAGCCGTAGTTAGGCCACCACTTCAA
GAACTCTGTAGCACCGCCTACATACCTCGCTCTGCTAATCCTGTTACCAGTGGCTGCTGCCAGTGGCGAT
AAGTCGTGTCTTACCGGGTTGGACTCAAGACGATAGTTACCGGATAAGGCGCAGCGGTCGGGCTGAACGG
GGGGTTCGTGCACACAGCCCAGCTTGGAGCGAACGACCTACACCGAACTGAGATACCTACAGCGTGAGCT
ATGAGAAAGCGCCACGCTTCCCGAAGGGAGAAAGGCGGACAGGTATCCGGTAAGCGGCAGGGTCGGAACA
GGAGAGCGCACGAGGGAGCTTCCAGGGGGAAACGCCTGGTATCTTTATAGTCCTGTCGGGTTTCGCCACC
TCTGACTTGAGCGTCGATTTTTGTGATGCTCGTCAGGGGGGCGGAGCCTATGGAAAAACGCCAGCAACGC
GGCCTTTTTACGGTTCCTGGCCTTTTGCTGGCCTTTTGCTCACATGTTCTTTCCTGCGTTATCCCCTGAT
TCTGTGGATAACCGTATTACCGCCTTTGAGTGAGCTGATACCGCTCGCCGCAGCCGAACGACCGAGCGCA
GCGAGTCAGTGAGCGAGGAAGCGGAAGAGCGCCCAATACGCAAACCGCCTCTCCCCGCGCGTTGGCCGAT
TCATTAATGCAGCTGGCACGACAGGTTTCCCGACTGGAAAGCGGGCAGTGAGCGCAACGCAATTAATGTG
AGTTAGCTCACTCATTAGGCACCCCAGGCTTTACACTTTATGCTTCCGGCTCGTATGTTGTGTGGAATTG
TGAGCGGATAACAATTTCACACAGGAAACAGCTATGACCATGATTACGCCAAGCTCTAGCTAGAGGTCGA
CGGTATACAGACATGATAAGATACATTGATGAGTTTGGACAAACCACAACTAGAATGCAGTGAAAAAAAT
GCTTTATTTGTGAAATTTGTGATGCTATTGCTTTATTTGTAACCATTATAAGCTGCAATAAACAAGTTGG
GGTGGGCGAAGAACTCCAGCATGAGATCCCCGCGCTGGAGGATCATCCAGCCGGCGTCCCGGAAAACGAT
TCCGAAGCCCAACCTTTCATAGAAGGCGGCGGTGGAATCGAAATCTCGTGATGGCAGGTTGGGCGTCGCT
TGGTCGGTCATTTCGAACCCCAGAGTCCCGCTCAGAAGAACTCGTCAAGAAGGCGATAGAAGGCGATGCG
CTGCGAATCGGGAGCGGCGATACCGTAAAGCACGAGGAAGCGGTCAGCCCATTCGCCGCCAAGCTCTTCA
GCAATATCACGGGTAGCCAACGCTATGTCCTGATAGCGGTCCGCCACACCCAGCCGGCCACAGTCGATGA
ATCCAGAAAAGCGGCCATTTTCCACCATGATATTCGGCAAGCAGGCATCGCCATGGGTCACGACGAGATC
CTCGCCGTCGGGCATGCGCGCCTTGAGCCTGGCGAACAGTTCGGCTGGCGCGAGCCCCTGATGCTCTTCG
TCCAGATCATCCTGATCGACAAGACCGGCTTCCATCCGAGTACGTGCTCGCTCGATGCGATGTTTCGCTT
GGTGGTCGAATGGGCAGGTAGCCGGATCAAGCGTATGCAGCCGCCGCATTGCATCAGCCATGATGGATAC
TTTCTCGGCAGGAGCAAGGTGAGATGACAGGAGATCCTGCCCCGGCACTTCGCCCAATAGCAGCCAGTCC
CTTCCCGCTTCAGTGACAACGTCGAGCACAGCTGCGCAAGGAACGCCCGTCGTGGCCAGCCACGATAGCC
GCGCTGCCTCGTCCTGCAGTTCATTCAGGGCACCGGACAGGTCGGTCTTGACAAAAAGAACCGGGCGCCC
CTGCGCTGACAGCCGGAACACGGCGGCATCAGAGCAGCCGATTGTCTGTTGTGCCCAGTCATAGCCGAAT
AGCCTCTCCACCCAAGCGGCCGGAGAACCTGCGTGCAATCCATCTTGTTCAATCATGCGAAACGATCCTC
ATCCTGTCTCTTGATCAGATCCGAAAATGGATATACAAGCTCCCGGGAGCTTTTTGCAAAAGCCTAGGCC
TCCAAAAAAGCCTCCTCACTACTTCTGGAATAGCTCAGAGGCAGAGGCGGCCTCGGCCTCTGCATAAATA
AAAAAAATTAGTCAGCCATGGGGCGGAGAATGGGCGGAACTGGGCGGAGTTAGGGGCGGGATGGGCGGAG
TTAGGGGCGGGACTATGGTTGCTGACTAATTGAGATGCATGCTTTGCATACTTCTGCCTGCTGGGGAGCC
TGGGGACTTTCCACACCTGGTTGCTGACTAATTGAGATGCATGCTTTGCATACTTCTGCCTGCTGGGGAG
CCTGGGGACTTTCCACACCCTAACTGACACACATTCCACAGAATTAATTCGCGTTAAATTTTTGTTAAAT
CAGCTCATTTTTTAACCAATAGGCCGAAATCGGCAAAATCCCTTATAAATCAAAAGAATAGACCGAGATA
GGGT
[37 nt withheld, positions 2735-2771]
AAAGAACGTGGACTCCAACGTCAAAGG
[49 nt withheld, positions 2799-2847]
T
[91 nt withheld, positions 2849-2939]
G
[124 nt withheld, positions 2941-3064]
GGGGATACCCCCTAGAGCCCCAGCTGGTTCTTTCCGCCTCAGAAGCCATAGAGCCCACCGCATCCCCAGC
ATGCCTGCTATTGTCTTCCCAATCCTCCCCCTTGCTGTCCTGCCCCACCCCACCCCCCAGAATAGAATGA
CACCTACTCAGACAATGCGATGCAATTTCCTCATTTTATTAGGAAAGGACAGTGGGAGTGGCACCTTCCA
GGGTCAAGGAAGGCACGGGGGAGGGGCAAACAACAGATGGCTGGCAACTAGAAGGCACAGTCGAGGCTGA
TCAGCGGGTTTAAACGGGCCCTCTAGACTCGAGTTAGGCAGGGGCCACCTGAGAAGTCTCGGTCTTAGAC
ACGGTGGTGCTGGCCTCATCGAATTCACCGGTGCGTCCACCGGTATCGATCTTAGCCTGGAGCTCAACTT
CCGCACTGGGCAGGGTACTGTTAGTAGCAGTGTCACTCGTCTGCGTAGAGTCTTCGGTCAGAGCCCTTTC
CAGGGAGGCTGGCAGTGCGTGAATGAGTCGTTCCCGAAAGTCCTGTCCCATAAACACATACAGCATTGGA
TTAAGACAAGAGTTAAAAAATGCCAGAGCACTTGTTACATCCACGGCAATGCCGATTTCCTTATACATAC
CCTGCAGCAGTTCCCTTATCCGCACAGTTGCAATAAGGGCCACGACCTGATAAGGGCTCCAGCACAGGAA
AAATGCGGCAGCAACGAAACTCAGCACCCGGAGAGGTCTGCTGGACTTGATCAGTCCCTGTTTGTGTATC
TTCGTGGCTATGAGGCCGTAGCTCACGGCCACTATAGACATTGGGGCGGAGAAACCAATGATGAATCTTA
TTATCCCGCGCACGGTCAACATGGCCACGGCGACATTGATTCTTTCTTTGGGGTCATTTGTCCAGGGAGA
GAAATTAAATGTGCAAGCGACGGTGCCGGTCTTTCCCGGGACTGTGGTGACTCGGATAATAACAGGGAGG
GTCAGCAGCAGCGCCATCACCCATGGGCCAATGATGACTTTCTTGGCCAGGGACACGGTTCGGTGATTCT
GAGTCCAGACGGGATGAAGGACACACACGCAGCGGTCCAGGGCTATCAGAGCGATGAGGAACACGCTACC
GAACAGGTTAATGTCGACAATGGTGAAAACAAACTTACACAGAAACCAGCCGAAAGGCCAATGTCCGCCC
ATGGCCTTTCGCACCATAAAAAAGGGAAGGGTAGAAGTAAAGCAGAAATCTGCCACAGCCAGGTTCAGAT
AGGATATGGTGGTCACGGTGTGGGTCATCCTAAAGCCTGCGACCCAGATCACAAGCCCATTCCCAAGTAC
TCCGAGCACAAATGTCACTGCGAAGACCAAGTAAGTGATAATGTCCAAGAACAGATAGCCTGCGCTGACG
GCCGGCGTCCCCCCTGAAATATTTGTAGGCAGGCTGCTATTGGTCTCCATATCGATGCTGGCGTCATCAT
CGTCCTTGTAGTCGGCGAATACCAGGCAGAAGATGTAGCTCAGGGCGATGATCGTCTTCATGGTGGCGCT
AAGCTTAAGTTTAAACGCTAGCCAGCTTGGGTCTCCCTATAGTGAGTCGTATTAATTTCGATAAGCCAGT
AAGCAGTGGGTTCTCTAGTTAGCCAGAGAGCTCTGCTTATATAGACCTCCCACCGTACACGCCTACCGCC
CATTTGCGTCAATGGGGCGGAGTTGTTACGACATTTTGGAAAGTCCCGTTGATTTTGGTGCCAAAACAAA
CTCCCATTGACGTCAATGGGGTGGAGACTTGGAAATCCCCGTGAGTCAAACCGCTATCCACGCCCATTGA
TGTACTGCCAAAACCGCATCACCATGGTAATAGCGATGACTAATACGTAGATGTACTGCCAAGTAGGAAA
GTCCCATAAGGTCATGTACTGGGCATAATGCCAGGCGGGCCATTTACCGTCATTGACGTCAATAGGGGGC
GTACTTGGCATATGATACACTTGATGTACTGCCAAGTGGGCAGTTTACCGTAAATACTCCACCCATTGAC
GTCAATGGAAAGTCCCTATTGGCGTTACTATGGGAACATACGTCATTATTGACGTCAATGGGCGGGGGTC
GTTGGGCGGTCAGCCAGGCGGGCCATTTACCGTAAGTTATGTAACGCGGAACTCCATATATGGGCTATGA
ACTAATGACCCCGTAATTGATTACTATTAATAACTAGTCAATAATCAATGTCAACGCGTATATCTGGCCC
GTACATCGCGAAGCAGCGCAAAACGCCTAACCCTAAGCAGATTCTTCATGCAAATGTCGGTCAAGCCTTG
CCTTGTTGTAGCTTAAATTTTGCTCGCGCACTACTCAGCGACCTCCAACACACAAGCAGGGAGCAGATAC
TGGCTTAACTATGCGGCATCAGAGCAGATTGTACTGAGAGTGCACCATAGGGGATCGGGAGATCTCCCGA
TCCGTCGACGTCAGGTGGCACTTTTCGGGGAAATGTGCGCGGAACCCCTATTTGTTTATTTTTCTAAATA
CATTCAAATATGTATCCGCTCATGAGACAATAACCCTGATAAATGCTTCAATAATATTGAAAAAGGAAGA
GTATGAGTATTCAACATTTCCGTGTCGCCCTTATTCCCTTTTTTGCGGCATTTTGCCTTCCTGTTTTTGC
TCACCCAGAAACGCTGGTGAAAGTAAAAGATGCTGAAGATCAGTTGGGTGCACGAGTGGGTTACATCGAA
CTGGATCTCAACAGCGGTAAGATCCTTGAGAGTTTTCGCCCCGAAGAACGTTTTCCAATGATGAGCACTT
TTAAAGTTCTGCTATGTGGCGCGGTATTATCCCGTATTGACGCCGGGCAAGAGCAACTCGGTCGCCGCAT
ACACTATTCTCAGAATGACTTGGTTGAGTACTCACCAGTCACAGAAAAGCATCTTACGGATGGCATGACA
GTAAGAGAATTATGCAGTGCTGCCATAACCATGAGTGATAACACTGCGGCCAACTTACTTCTGACAACGA
TCGGAGGACCGAAGGAGCTAACCGCTTTTTTGCACAACATGGGGGATCATGTAACTCGCCTTGATCGTTG
GGAACCGGAGCTGAATGAAGCCATACCAAACGACGAGCGTGACACCACGATGCCTGTAGCAATGGCAACA
ACGTTGCGCAAACTATTAACTGGCGAACTACTTACTCTAGCTTCCCGGCAACAATTAATAGACTGGATGG
AGGCGGATAAAGTTGCAGGACCACTTCTGCGCTCGGCCCTTCCGGCTGGCTGGTTTATTGCTGATAAATC
TGGAGCCGGTGAGCGTGGGTCTCGCGGTATCATTGCAGCACTGGGGCCAGATGGTAAGCCCTCCCGTATC
GTAGTTATCTACACGACGGGGAGTCAGGCAACTATGGATGAACGAAATAGACAGATCGCTGAGATAGGTG
CCTCACTGATTAAGCATTGGTAACTGTCAGACCAAGTTTACTCATATATACTTTAGATTGATTTAAAACT
TCATTTTTAATTTAAAAGGATCTAGG
